>Addgene plasmid #216093 | pRDB_166 | addgene full sequence | sequence record 431390 | Addgene NGS Result
GTCGACGGATCGGGAGATCTCCCGATCCCCTATGGTGCACTCTCAGTACAATCTGCTCTGATGCCGCATA
GTTAAGCCAGTATCTGCTCCCTGCTTGTGTGTTGGAGGTCGCTGAGTAGTGCGCGAGCAAAATTTAAGCT
ACAACAAGGCAAGGCTTGACCGACAATTGCATGAAGAATCTGCTTAGGGTTAGGCGTTTTGCGCTGCTTC
GCGATGTACGGGCCAGATATACGCGTTGACATTGATTATTGACTAGTTATTAATAGTAATCAATTACGGG
GTCATTAGTTCATAGCCCATATATGGAGTTCCGCGTTACATAACTTACGGTAAATGGCCCGCCTGGCTGA
CCGCCCAACGACCCCCGCCCATTGACGTCAATAATGACGTATGTTCCCATAGTAACGCCAATAGGGACTT
TCCATTGACGTCAATGGGTGGAGTATTTACGGTAAACTGCCCACTTGGCAGTACATCAAGTGTATCATAT
GCCAAGTACGCCCCCTATTGACGTCAATGACGGTAAATGGCCCGCCTGGCATTATGCCCAGTACATGACC
TTATGGGACTTTCCTACTTGGCAGTACATCTACGTATTAGTCATCGCTATTACCATGGTGATGCGGTTTT
GGCAGTACATCAATGGGCGTGGATAGCGGTTTGACTCACGGGGATTTCCAAGTCTCCACCCCATTGACGT
CAATGGGAGTTTGTTTTGGCACCAAAATCAACGGGACTTTCCAAAATGTCGTAACAACTCCGCCCCATTG
ACGCAAATGGGCGGTAGGCGTGTACGGTGGGAGGTCTATATAAGCAGCGCGTTTTGCCTGTACTGGGTCT
CTCTGGTTAGACCAGATCTGAGCCTGGGAGCTCTCTGGCTAACTAGGGAACCCACTGCTTAAGCCTCAAT
AAAGCTTGCCTTGAGTGCTTCAAGTAGTGTGTGCCCGTCTGTTGTGTGACTCTGGTAACTAGAGATCCCT
CAGACCCTTTTAGTCAGTGTGGAAAATCTCTAGCAGTGGCGCCCGAACAGGGACTTGAAAGCGAAAGGGA
AACCAGAGGAGCTCTCTCGACGCAGGACTCGGCTTGCTGAAGCGCGCACGGCAAGAGGCGAGGGGCGGCG
ACTGGTGAGTACGCCAAAAATTTTGACTAGCGGAGGCTAGAAGGAGAGAGATGGGTGCGAGAGCGTCAGT
ATTAAGCGGGGGAGAATTAGATCGCGATGGGAAAAAATTCGGTTAAGGCCAGGGGGAAAGAAAAAATATA
AATTAAAACATATAGTATGGGCAAGCAGGGAGCTAGAACGATTCGCAGTTAATCCTGGCCTGTTAGAAAC
ATCAGAAGGCTGTAGACAAATACTGGGACAGCTACAACCATCCCTTCAGACAGGATCAGAAGAACTTAGA
TCATTATATAATACAGTAGCAACCCTCTATTGTGTGCATCAAAGGATAGAGATAAAAGACACCAAGGAAG
CTTTAGACAAGATAGAGGAAGAGCAAAACAAAAGTAAGACCACCGCACAGCAAGCGGCCGCTGATCTTCA
GACCTGGAGGAGGAGATATGAGGGACAATTGGAGAAGTGAATTATATAAATATAAAGTAGTAAAAATTGA
ACCATTAGGAGTAGCACCCACCAAGGCAAAGAGAAGAGTGGTGCAGAGAGAAAAAAGAGCAGTGGGAATA
GGAGCTTTGTTCCTTGGGTTCTTGGGAGCAGCAGGAAGCACTATGGGCGCAGCGTCAATGACGCTGACGG
TACAGGCCAGACAATTATTGTCTGGTATAGTGCAGCAGCAGAACAATTTGCTGAGGGCTATTGAGGCGCA
ACAGCATCTGTTGCAACTCACAGTCTGGGGCATCAAGCAGCTCCAGGCAAGAATCCTGGCTGTGGAAAGA
TACCTAAAGGATCAACAGCTCCTGGGGATTTGGGGTTGCTCTGGAAAACTCATTTGCACCACTGCTGTGC
CTTGGAATGCTAGTTGGAGTAATAAATCTCTGGAACAGATTTGGAATCACACGACCTGGATGGAGTGGGA
CAGAGAAATTAACAATTACACAAGCTTAATACACTCCTTAATTGAAGAATCGCAAAACCAGCAAGAAAAG
AATGAACAAGAATTATTGGAATTAGATAAATGGGCAAGTTTGTGGAATTGGTTTAACATAACAAATTGGC
TGTGGTATATAAAATTATTCATAATGATAGTAGGAGGCTTGGTAGGTTTAAGAATAGTTTTTGCTGTACT
TTCTATAGTGAATAGAGTTAGGCAGGGATATTCACCATTATCGTTTCAGACCCACCTCCCAACCCCGAGG
GGACCCGACAGGCCCGAAGGAATAGAAGAAGAAGGTGGAGAGAGAGACAGAGACAGATCCATTCGATTAG
TGAACGGATCGGCACTGCGTGCGCCAATTCTGCAGACAAATGGCAGTATTCATCCACAATTTTAAAAGAA
AAGGGGGGATTGGGGGGTACAGTGCAGGGGAAAGAATAGTAGACATAATAGCAACAGACATACAAACTAA
AGAATTACAAAAACAAATTACAAAAATTCAAAATTTTCGGGTTTATTACAGGGACAGCAGAGATCCAGTT
TGGTTAATTAAGGTACCGGGCAGAGAGGGCCTATTTCCCATGATTCCTTCATATTTGCATATACGATACA
AGGCTGTTAGAGAGATAATTAGAATTAATTTGACTGTAAACACAAAGATATTAGTACAAAATACGTGACG
TAGAAAGTAATAATTTCTTGGGTAGTTTGCAGTTTTAAAATTATGTTTTAAAATGGACTATCATATGCTT
ACCGTAACTTGAAAGTATTTCGATTTCTTGGCTTTATATATCTTGTGGAAAGGACGAAACACCGTTAGAA
CAAGGACGCGCCGCGTTTAAGAGCTATGCTGGAAACAGCATAGCAAGTTTAAATAAGGCTAGTCCGTTAT
CAACTTGAAAAAGTGGCACCGAGTCGGTGCTTTTTTGAACACGGCTCCGGTGCCCGTCAGTGGGCAGAGC
GCACATCGCCCACAGTCCCCGAGAAGTTGGGGGGAGGGGTCGGCAATTGATCCGGTGCCTAGAGAAGGTG
GCGCGGGGTAAACTGGGAAAGTGATGTCGTGTACTGGCTCCGCCTTTTTCCCGAGGGTGGGGGAGAACCG
TATATAAGTGCAGTAGTCGCCGTGAACGTTCTTTTTCGCAACGGGTTTGCCGCCAGAACACAGGTAAGTG
CCGTGTGTGGTTCCCGCGGGCCTGGCCTCTTTACGGGTTATGGCCCTTGCGTGCCTTGAATTACTTCCAC
CTGGCTGCAGTACGTGATTCTTGATCCCGAGCTTCGGGTTGGAAGTGGGTGGGAGAGTTCGAGGCCTTGC
GCTTAAGGAGCCCCTTCGCCTCGTGCTTGAGTTGAGGCCTGGCCTGGGCGCTGGGGCCGCCGCGTGCGAA
TCTGGTGGCACCTTCGCGCCTGTCTCGCTGCTTTCGATAAGTCTCTAGCCATTTAAAATTTTTGATGACC
TGCTGCGACGCTTTTTTTCTGGCAAGATAGTCTTGTAAATGCGGGCCAAGATCTGCACACTGGTATTTCG
GTTTTTGGGGCCGCGGGCGGCGACGGGGCCCGTGCGTCCCAGCGCACATGTTCGGCGAGGCGGGGCCTGC
GAGCGCGGCCACCGAGAATCGGACGGGGGTAGTCTCAAGCTGGCCGGCCTGCTCTGGTGCCTGGCCTCGC
GCCGCCGTGTATCGCCCCGCCCTGGGCGGCAAGGCTGGCCCGGTCGGCACCAGTTGCGTGAGCGGAAAGA
TGGCCGCTTCCCGGCCCTGCTGCAGGGAGCTCAAAATGGAGGACGCGGCGCTCGGGAGAGCGGGCGGGTG
AGTCACCCACACAAAGGAAAAGGGCCTTTCCGTCCTCAGCCGTCGCTTCATGTGACTCCACGGAGTACCG
GGCGCCGTCCAGGCACCTCGATTAGTTCTCGAGCTTTTGGAGTACGTCGTCTTTAGGTTGGGGGGAGGGG
TTTTATGCGATGGAGTTTCCCCACACTGAGTGGGTGGAGACTGAAGTTAGGCCAGCTTGGCACTTGATGT
AATTCTCCTTGGAATTTGCCCTTTTTGAGTTTGGATCTTGGTTCATTCTCAAGCCTCAGACAGTGGTTCA
AAGTTTTTTTCTTCCATTTCAGGTGTCGTGAAGGAGCCACCATGACCGAGTACAAGCCCACGGTGCGCCT
CGCCACCCGCGACGACGTCCCCAGGGCCGTACGCACCCTCGCCGCCGCGTTCGCCGACTACCCCGCCACG
CGCCACACCGTCGATCCGGACCGCCACATCGAGCGGGTCACCGAGCTGCAAGAACTCTTCCTCACGCGCG
TCGGGCTCGACATCGGCAAGGTGTGGGTCGCGGACGACGGCGCCGCCGTGGCGGTCTGGACCACGCCGGA
GAGCGTCGAAGCGGGGGCGGTGTTCGCCGAGATCGGCCCGCGCATGGCCGAGTTGAGCGGTTCCCGGCTG
GCCGCGCAGCAACAGATGGAAGGCCTCCTGGCGCCGCACCGGCCCAAGGAGCCCGCGTGGTTCCTGGCCA
CCGTCGGAGTCTCGCCCGACCACCAGGGCAAGGGTCTGGGCAGCGCCGTCGTGCTCCCCGGAGTGGAGGC
GGCCGAGCGCGCCGGGGTGCCCGCCTTCCTGGAGACCTCCGCGCCCCGCAACCTCCCCTTCTACGAGCGG
CTCGGCTTCACCGTCACCGCCGACGTCGAGGTGCCCGAAGGACCGCGCACCTGGTGCATGACCCGCAAGC
CCGGTGCCGGAAGCTAATAGGACTCAGTTACGATGCATTCGAAAATCAACCTCTGGATTACAAAATTTGT
GAAAGATTGACTGGTATTCTTAACTATGTTGCTCCTTTTACGCTATGTGGATACGCTGCTTTAATGCCTT
TGTATCATGCTATTGCTTCCCGTATGGCTTTCATTTTCTCCTCCTTGTATAAATCCTGGTTGCTGTCTCT
TTATGAGGAGTTGTGGCCCGTTGTCAGGCAACGTGGCGTGGTGTGCACTGTGTTTGCTGACGCAACCCCC
ACTGGTTGGGGCATTGCCACCACCTGTCAGCTCCTTTCCGGGACTTTCGCTTTCCCCCTCCCTATTGCCA
CGGCGGAACTCATCGCCGCCTGCCTTGCCCGCTGCTGGACAGGGGCTCGGCTGTTGGGCACTGACAATTC
CGTGGTGTTGTCGGGGAAATCATCGTCCTTTCCTTGGCTGCTCGCCTGTGTTGCCACCTGGATTCTGCGC
GGGACGTCCTTCTGCTACGTCCCTTCGGCCCTCAATCCAGCGGACCTTCCTTCCCGCGGCCTGCTGCCGG
CTCTGCGGCCTCTTCCGCGTCCTCGCCTTCGCCCTCAGACGAGTCGGATCTCCCTTTGGGCCGCCTCCCC
GCGTCGACTTTAAGACCAATGACTTACAAGGCAGCTGTAGATCTTAGCCACTTTTTAAAAGAAAAGGGGG
GACTGGAAGGGCTAATTCACTCCCAACGAAGATAAGATCTGCTTTTTGCTTGTACTGGGTCTCTCTGGTT
AGACCAGATCTGAGCCTGGGAGCTCTCTGGCTAACTAGGGAACCCACTGCTTAAGCCTCAATAAAGCTTG
CCTTGAGTGCTTCAAGTAGTGTGTGCCCGTCTGTTGTGTGACTCTGGTAACTAGAGATCCCTCAGACCCT
TTTAGTCAGTGTGGAAAATCTCTAGCAGGGCCCGTTTAAACCCGCTGATCAGCCTCGACTGTGCCTTCTA
GTTGCCAGCCATCTGTTGTTTGCCCCTCCCCCGTGCCTTCCTTGACCCTGGAAGGTGCCACTCCCACTGT
CCTTTCCTAATAAAATGAGGAAATTGCATCGCATTGTCTGAGTAGGTGTCATTCTATTCTGGGGGGTGGG
GTGGGGCAGGACAGCAAGGGGGAGGATTGGGAAGATAATAGCAGGCATGCTGGGGATGCGGTGGGCTCTA
TGGCTTCTGAGGCGGAAAGAACCAGCTGGGGCTCTAGGGGGTATCCCC
[124 nt withheld, positions 5999-6122]
C
[91 nt withheld, positions 6124-6214]
A
[49 nt withheld, positions 6216-6264]
CCTTTGACGTTGGAGTCCACGTTCTTT
[37 nt withheld, positions 6292-6328]
ACCCTATCTCGGTCTATTCTTTTGATTTATAAGGGATTTTGCCGATTTCGGCCTATTGGTTAAAAAATGA
GCTGATTTAACAAAAATTTAACGCGAATTAATTCTGTGGAATGTGTGTCAGTTAGGGTGTGGAAAGTCCC
CAGGCTCCCCAGCAGGCAGAAGTATGCAAAGCATGCATCTCAATTAGTCAGCAACCAGGTGTGGAAAGTC
CCCAGGCTCCCCAGCAGGCAGAAGTATGCAAAGCATGCATCTCAATTAGTCAGCAACCATAGTCCCGCCC
CTAACTCCGCCCATCCCGCCCCTAACTCCGCCCAGTTCCGCCCATTCTCCGCCCCATGGCTGACTAATTT
TTTTTATTTATGCAGAGGCCGAGGCCGCCTCTGCCTCTGAGCTATTCCAGAAGTAGTGAGGAGGCTTTTT
TGGAGGCCTAGGCTTTTGCAAAAAGCTCCCGGGAGCTTGTATATCCATTTTCGGATCTGATCAGCACGTG
TTGACAATTAATCATCGGCATAGTATATCGGCATAGTATAATACGACAAGGTGAGGAACTAAACCATGGC
CAAGTTGACCAGTGCCGTTCCGGTGCTCACCGCGCGCGACGTCGCCGGAGCGGTCGAGTTCTGGACCGAC
CGGCTCGGGTTCTCCCGGGACTTCGTGGAGGACGACTTCGCCGGTGTGGTCCGGGACGACGTGACCCTGT
TCATCAGCGCGGTCCAGGACCAGGTGGTGCCGGACAACACCCTGGCCTGGGTGTGGGTGCGCGGCCTGGA
CGAGCTGTACGCCGAGTGGTCGGAGGTCGTGTCCACGAACTTCCGGGACGCCTCCGGGCCGGCCATGACC
GAGATCGGCGAGCAGCCGTGGGGGCGGGAGTTCGCCCTGCGCGACCCGGCCGGCAACTGCGTGCACTTCG
TGGCCGAGGAGCAGGACTGACACGTGCTACGAGATTTCGATTCCACCGCCGCCTTCTATGAAAGGTTGGG
CTTCGGAATCGTTTTCCGGGACGCCGGCTGGATGATCCTCCAGCGCGGGGATCTCATGCTGGAGTTCTTC
GCCCACCCCAACTTGTTTATTGCAGCTTATAATGGTTACAAATAAAGCAATAGCATCACAAATTTCACAA
ATAAAGCATTTTTTTCACTGCATTCTAGTTGTGGTTTGTCCAAACTCATCAATGTATCTTATCATGTCTG
TATACCGTCGACCTCTAGCTAGAGCTTGGCGTAATCATGGTCATAGCTGTTTCCTGTGTGAAATTGTTAT
CCGCTCACAATTCCACACAACATACGAGCCGGAAGCATAAAGTGTAAAGCCTGGGGTGCCTAATGAGTGA
GCTAACTCACATTAATTGCGTTGCGCTCACTGCCCGCTTTCCAGTCGGGAAACCTGTCGTGCCAGCTGCA
TTAATGAATCGGCCAACGCGCGGGGAGAGGCGGTTTGCGTATTGGGCGCTCTTCCGCTTCCTCGCTCACT
GACTCGCTGCGCTCGGTCGTTCGGCTGCGGCGAGCGGTATCAGCTCACTCAAAGGCGGTAATACGGTTAT
CCACAGAATCAGGGGATAACGCAGGAAAGAACATGTGAGCAAAAGGCCAGCAAAAGGCCAGGAACCGTAA
AAAGGCCGCGTTGCTGGCGTTTTTCCATAGGCTCCGCCCCCCTGACGAGCATCACAAAAATCGACGCTCA
AGTCAGAGGTGGCGAAACCCGACAGGACTATAAAGATACCAGGCGTTTCCCCCTGGAAGCTCCCTCGTGC
GCTCTCCTGTTCCGACCCTGCCGCTTACCGGATACCTGTCCGCCTTTCTCCCTTCGGGAAGCGTGGCGCT
TTCTCATAGCTCACGCTGTAGGTATCTCAGTTCGGTGTAGGTCGTTCGCTCCAAGCTGGGCTGTGTGCAC
GAACCCCCCGTTCAGCCCGACCGCTGCGCCTTATCCGGTAACTATCGTCTTGAGTCCAACCCGGTAAGAC
ACGACTTATCGCCACTGGCAGCAGCCACTGGTAACAGGATTAGCAGAGCGAGGTATGTAGGCGGTGCTAC
AGAGTTCTTGAAGTGGTGGCCTAACTACGGCTACACTAGAAGAACAGTATTTGGTATCTGCGCTCTGCTG
AAGCCAGTTACCTTCGGAAAAAGAGTTGGTAGCTCTTGATCCGGCAAACAAACCACCGCTGGTAGCGGTG
GTTTTTTTGTTTGCAAGCAGCAGATTACGCGCAGAAAAAAAGGATCTCAAGAAGATCCTTTGATCTTTTC
TACGGGGTCTGACGCTCAGTGGAACGAAAACTCACGTTAAGGGATTTTGGTCATGAGATTATCAAAAAGG
ATCTTCACCTAGATCCTTTTAAATTAAAAATGAAGTTTTAAATCAATCTAAAGTATATATGAGTAAACTT
GGTCTGACAGTTACCAATGCTTAATCAGTGAGGCACCTATCTCAGCGATCTGTCTATTTCGTTCATCCAT
AGTTGCCTGACTCCCCGTCGTGTAGATAACTACGATACGGGAGGGCTTACCATCTGGCCCCAGTGCTGCA
ATGATACCGCGAGACCCACGCTCACCGGCTCCAGATTTATCAGCAATAAACCAGCCAGCCGGAAGGGCCG
AGCGCAGAAGTGGTCCTGCAACTTTATCCGCCTCCATCCAGTCTATTAATTGTTGCCGGGAAGCTAGAGT
AAGTAGTTCGCCAGTTAATAGTTTGCGCAACGTTGTTGCCATTGCTACAGGCATCGTGGTGTCACGCTCG
TCGTTTGGTATGGCTTCATTCAGCTCCGGTTCCCAACGATCAAGGCGAGTTACATGATCCCCCATGTTGT
GCAAAAAAGCGGTTAGCTCCTTCGGTCCTCCGATCGTTGTCAGAAGTAAGTTGGCCGCAGTGTTATCACT
CATGGTTATGGCAGCACTGCATAATTCTCTTACTGTCATGCCATCCGTAAGATGCTTTTCTGTGACTGGT
GAGTACTCAACCAAGTCATTCTGAGAATAGTGTATGCGGCGACCGAGTTGCTCTTGCCCGGCGTCAATAC
GGGATAATACCGCGCCACATAGCAGAACTTTAAAAGTGCTCATCATTGGAAAACGTTCTTCGGGGCGAAA
ACTCTCAAGGATCTTACCGCTGTTGAGATCCAGTTCGATGTAACCCACTCGTGCACCCAACTGATCTTCA
GCATCTTTTACTTTCACCAGCGTTTCTGGGTGAGCAAAAACAGGAAGGCAAAATGCCGCAAAAAAGGGAA
TAAGGGCGACACGGAAATGTTGAATACTCATACTCTTCCTTTTTCAATATTATTGAAGCATTTATCAGGG
TTATTGTCTCATGAGCGGATACATATTTGAATGTATTTAGAAAAATAAACAAATAGGGGTTCCGCGCACA
TTTCCCCGAAAAGTGCCACCTGAC
Features (pLannotate 1.2.2; 32 found; start..end, strand, type, name):
     31..83      -  misc_feature   bom (fragment): basis of mobility region from pBR322
    238..617     +  enhancer       CMV enhancer: human cytomegalovirus immediate early enhancer
    618..817     +  promoter       CMV promoter: human cytomegalovirus (CMV) immediate early promoter
    835..1015    +  LTR            5' LTR (truncated): truncated 5' long terminal repeat (LTR) from HIV-1
   1062..1187    +  misc_feature   HIV-1 Ψ: packaging signal of human immunodeficiency virus type 1
   1171..1534    +  CDS            HIV-1 gag (fragment): gag protein from human immunodeficiency virus 1; gag
   1680..1913    +  misc_feature   RRE: The Rev response element (RRE) of HIV-1 allows for Rev-dependent mRNA export from the nucleus to the cytoplasm.
   2290..2390    +  CDS            Rev (fragment): human immunodeficiency virus 1 (HIV-1) Rev protein; rev; enhances nuclear export of unspliced and incompletely spliced viral mRNAs
   2440..2557    +  misc_feature   cPPT/CTS: central polypurine tract and central termination sequence of HIV-1
   2615..2855    +  promoter       U6 promoter: RNA polymerase III promoter for human U6 snRNA
   2903..2970    +  misc_RNA       tracrRNA (fragment): trans-activating CRISPR RNA for the Streptococcus pyogenes CRISPR/Cas9 system
   3002..3213    +  promoter       EF-1α core promoter: core promoter for human elongation factor EF-1α
   3214..4152    +  intron         EF-1α intron A: intron upstream of the start codon of human EF-1α
   4172..4768    +  CDS            PuroR (fragment): puromycin N-acetyltransferase; pac from Streptomyces; confers resistance to puromycin
   4804..5392    +  misc_feature   WPRE: woodchuck hepatitis virus posttranscriptional regulatory element
   5388..5531    +  CDS            nef (fragment): NEF_HV1LA - Experimental evidence at protein level: Swiss-Prot protein existence level 1. Extracellular Nef protein targets CD4(+) T-lymphocytes for apoptosis by interacting with CXCR4 surface receptors. From Human immunodeficiency virus type 1 group M subtype B (isolate Lai) (HIV-1).
   5517..5697    +  LTR            5' LTR (truncated): truncated 5' long terminal repeat (LTR) from HIV-1
   5729..5840    +  polyA_signal   bGH poly(A) signal: bovine growth hormone polyadenylation signal
   5957..5978    +  promoter       SV40 promoter (fragment): SV40 enhancer and early promoter
   5999..6427    +  rep_origin     f1 ori (sequence partly withheld): f1 bacteriophage origin of replication; arrow indicates direction of (+) strand synthesis
   6441..6770    +  promoter       SV40 promoter: SV40 enhancer and early promoter
   6818..6865    +  promoter       EM7 promoter: synthetic bacterial promoter&nbsp
   6884..7258    +  CDS            BleoR: antibiotic-binding protein; Sh ble from Streptoalloteichus hindustanus; confers resistance to bleomycin, phleomycin, and Zeocin™
   7268..7393    +  CDS            ble (fragment): BLE_KLEPN - Experimental evidence at protein level: Swiss-Prot protein existence level 1. Binding protein with a strong affinity to the bleomycin family of antibiotics. Binds to CL990; an antimitotic-antibiotic compound. From Klebsiella pneumoniae.
   7388..7509    +  polyA_signal   SV40 poly(A) signal: SV40 polyadenylation signal
   7582..7598    -  protein_bind   lac operator: The lac repressor binds to the lac operator to inhibit transcription in E. coli. This inhibition can be relieved by adding lactose or isopropyl-β-D-thiogalactopyranoside (IPTG). lac repressor encoded by lacI
   7606..7636    -  promoter       lac promoter: promoter for the E. coli lac operon
   7651..7672    -  protein_bind   CAP binding site: CAP binding activates transcription in the presence of cAMP. E. coli catabolite activator protein
   7685..7777    -  CDS            lacI (fragment): lac repressor; lacI; The lac repressor binds to the lac operator to inhibit transcription in E. coli. This inhibition can be relieved by adding lactose or isopropyl-β-D-thiogalactopyranoside (IPTG).
   7960..8548    -  rep_origin     ori: high-copy-number ColE1/pMB1/pBR322/pUC origin of replication
   8719..9579    -  CDS            AmpR: β-lactamase; bla; confers resistance to ampicillin, carbenicillin, and related antibiotics
   9580..9684    -  promoter       AmpR promoter: bla
