[The description below was written by a language model from this plasmid's Addgene catalogue record and pLannotate feature annotations shown in this document.]
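Description:
pRDB_166 is a lentiviral CRISPR guide-expression plasmid built on the pRDA_722 backbone, carrying a single guide RNA against CD55 and intended as a positive control for CRISPR interference with Streptococcus pyogenes Cas9. It is propagated in E. coli through a high-copy ColE1/pUC-type origin with ampicillin selection (AmpR under its own bla promoter). An f1 origin and remnants of lac regulatory sequence are also present in the backbone.

The transfer cassette has a third-generation style layout. A CMV enhancer/promoter drives a truncated HIV-1 5' LTR, followed by the Ψ packaging signal with a gag fragment, the Rev response element and the cPPT/CTS. These elements support genomic RNA packaging, Rev-dependent nuclear export and efficient transduction. Within the provirus, a human U6 RNA polymerase III promoter drives the CD55-targeting spacer fused to an SpCas9 tracrRNA-derived scaffold. Downstream, the EF-1α core promoter with intron A drives puromycin N-acetyltransferase for selection of transduced mammalian cells, followed by WPRE to enhance transcript expression. A truncated 3' LTR and a bGH polyadenylation signal close the unit. Outside the LTRs sits an SV40/EM7-driven bleomycin/Zeocin resistance cassette with an SV40 poly(A) signal.

No Cas9 or repressor-domain coding sequence is annotated in the feature table, so the dCas9-based CRISPRi effector evidently has to be supplied separately, for example from a cell line that already expresses it. Because CD55 is a cell-surface protein, its knockdown would give a convenient readout of CRISPRi activity, although the record does not specify the assay. The species field is listed only as "Other".
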