Addgene plasmid #216093: pRDB_166
Purpose: Cas9 [Sp] CRISPRi targeting CD55, positive control
Depositing lab: John Doench. Depositing organization: Broad Institute. Publication: Modular vector assembly enables rapid assessment of emerging CRISPR technologies. McGee AV, Liu YV, Griffith AL, Szegletes ZM, Wen B, Kraus C, Miller NW, Steger RJ, Escude Velasco B, Bosch JA, Zirin JD, Viswanatha R, Sontheimer EJ, Goodale A, Greene MA, Green TM, Doench JG. Cell Genom. 2024 Mar 13;4(3):100519. doi: 10.1016/j.xgen.2024.100519. PubMed 38484704.
Backbone
  Vector backbone: pRDA_722
  Vector type: Lentiviral, CRISPR ; Positive Controls
Growth in bacteria
  Bacterial resistance: Ampicillin, 100 μg/mL
  Growth temperature: 37°C
  Growth strain: NEB Stable
  Copy number: Unknown
Gene/Insert
  Gene/Insert name: CD55 guide
  gRNA/shRNA sequence: TTAGAACAAGGACGCGCCGC
  Species: Other
  Cloning method: Unknown
Terms and licenses: Academic/Nonprofit Terms; Industry Terms: Not Available to Industry
Depositor comments: Please visit https://www.biorxiv.org/content/10.1101/2023.10.25.564061v1 for bioRxiv preprint.
How to cite: pRDB_166 was a gift from John Doench (Addgene plasmid # 216093 ; http://n2t.net/addgene:216093 ; RRID:Addgene_216093)
